Addgene plasmid #76723: CIT gRNA (BRDN0001146852)
Purpose: 3rd generation lentiviral gRNA plasmid targeting human CIT
Depositing lab: John Doench & David Root. Depositing organization: Broad Institute. Publication: Optimized sgRNA design to maximize activity and minimize off-target effects of CRISPR-Cas9. Doench JG, Fusi N, Sullender M, Hegde M, Vaimberg EW, Donovan KF, Smith I, Tothova Z, Wilen C, Orchard R, Virgin HW, Listgarten J, Root DE. Nat Biotechnol. 2016 Jan 18. doi: 10.1038/nbt.3437. PubMed 26780180.
Backbone
  Vector backbone: lentiGuide-Puro
  Backbone manufacturer: Zhang Lab (Addgene plasmid # 52963)
  Vector type: Mammalian Expression, Lentiviral, CRISPR
  Selectable markers: Puromycin
Growth in bacteria
  Bacterial resistance: Ampicillin, 100 μg/mL
  Growth temperature: 37°C
  Growth strain: DH5alpha
  Copy number: High Copy
Gene/Insert
  Gene/Insert name: CIT (alt names: CIT; NM_001206999.1)
  gRNA/shRNA sequence: CCAGCTTGATGTGTCCTGTG
  Species: H. sapiens (human)
  Entrez Gene: CIT (a.k.a. CITK, CRIK, MCPH17, STK21)
  Promoter: hU6
  Cloning method: Unknown
  Sequencing primers: 5′ U6-F; 3′ pS2-R
Terms and licenses: Academic/Nonprofit Terms; Industry Terms: Not Available to Industry
Depositor comments: The gRNA was designed to target the following Genbank reference sequence(s): NM_001206999.1,NM_007174.2. Note that this plasmid does NOT contain Cas9. It should be used in conjunction with lentiCas9-Blast (Addgene #52962) or otherwise with cell lines already expressing Cas9. Browse the full kinome gRNA library at http://www.addgene.org/pooled-library/broadgpp-human-kinome/ or visit http://www.broadinstitute.org/rnai/public/ for detailed protocols and information.
How to cite: CIT gRNA (BRDN0001146852) was a gift from John Doench & David Root (Addgene plasmid # 76723 ; http://n2t.net/addgene:76723 ; RRID:Addgene_76723)
