[The description below was written by a language model from this plasmid's Addgene catalogue record and pLannotate feature annotations shown in this document.]
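Description:
CIT gRNA (BRDN0001146852) is a third-generation lentiviral guide RNA plasmid built on the lentiGuide-Puro backbone and designed to direct Streptococcus pyogenes Cas9 to the human CIT gene (also known as CITK, CRIK, MCPH17 or STK21). In bacteria it is maintained as a high-copy plasmid through a ColE1/pUC-type origin and selected with ampicillin via the β-lactamase gene. The backbone also carries an f1 origin, an SV40 origin and poly(A) signal, and remnants of lac, T7 and T3 cloning-vector sequences.

The lentiviral transfer cassette begins with an RSV promoter fused to a truncated HIV-1 5' LTR, which makes genomic RNA production Tat-independent. It is followed by the Ψ packaging signal with a partial gag region, the Rev response element for nuclear export, and a cPPT/CTS. The cassette ends in a self-inactivating ΔU3 3' LTR. Within this frame, a human U6 RNA polymerase III promoter drives the CIT-targeting spacer joined to the SpCas9 gRNA scaffold. A separate EF-1α core promoter with its intron A expresses puromycin N-acetyltransferase, so transduced mammalian cells can be selected with puromycin. A WPRE downstream of the marker enhances transcript stability and expression.

The plasmid does not encode Cas9, so it must be paired with a separate Cas9 vector such as lentiCas9-Blast or used in cells that already express the nuclease. The guide was designed against two CIT reference transcripts and belongs to a human kinome gRNA collection associated with work on optimized sgRNA design. Its typical use is CRISPR knockout of CIT after lentiviral delivery.
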