Features (pLannotate 1.2.2; 29 found; start..end, strand, type, name):
     14..80      +  CDS            small t antigen (fragment): SV40 (simian virus 40) small t antigen
    106..317     +  promoter       EF-1α core promoter: core promoter for human elongation factor EF-1α
    318..1256    +  intron         EF-1α intron A: intron upstream of the start codon of human EF-1α
   1278..1877    +  CDS            PuroR (fragment): puromycin N-acetyltransferase; pac from Streptomyces; confers resistance to puromycin
   1893..2481    +  misc_feature   WPRE: woodchuck hepatitis virus posttranscriptional regulatory element
   2532..2551    +  misc_feature   cPPT/CTS (fragment): central polypurine tract and central termination sequence of HIV-1
   2553..2786    +  LTR            3' LTR (ΔU3): self-inactivating 3' long terminal repeat (LTR) from HIV-1
   2864..2985    +  polyA_signal   SV40 poly(A) signal: SV40 polyadenylation signal
   3025..3160    +  rep_origin     SV40 ori: SV40 origin of replication
   3181..3199    -  promoter       T7 promoter: promoter for bacteriophage T7 RNA polymerase
   3207..3362    +  CDS            lacZα (fragment): LacZα fragment of β-galactosidase; lacZ fragment
   3367..3795    +  rep_origin     f1 ori (sequence partly withheld): f1 bacteriophage origin of replication; arrow indicates direction of (+) strand synthesis
   3848..3952    +  promoter       AmpR promoter: bla
   3953..4813    +  CDS            AmpR: β-lactamase; bla; confers resistance to ampicillin, carbenicillin, and related antibiotics
   4984..5572    +  rep_origin     ori: high-copy-number ColE1/pMB1/pBR322/pUC origin of replication
   5755..5847    +  CDS            lacI (fragment): lac repressor; lacI; The lac repressor binds to the lac operator to inhibit transcription in E. coli. This inhibition can be relieved by adding lactose or isopropyl-β-D-thiogalactopyranoside (IPTG).
   5860..5881    +  protein_bind   CAP binding site: CAP binding activates transcription in the presence of cAMP. E. coli catabolite activator protein
   5896..5926    +  promoter       lac promoter: promoter for the E. coli lac operon
   5934..5950    +  protein_bind   lac operator: The lac repressor binds to the lac operator to inhibit transcription in E. coli. This inhibition can be relieved by adding lactose or isopropyl-β-D-thiogalactopyranoside (IPTG). lac repressor encoded by lacI
   5995..6013    +  promoter       T3 promoter: promoter for bacteriophage T3 RNA polymerase
   6041..6267    +  promoter       RSV promoter: Rous sarcoma virus enhancer/promoter
   6268..6448    +  LTR            5' LTR (truncated): truncated 5' long terminal repeat (LTR) from HIV-1
   6495..6620    +  misc_feature   HIV-1 Ψ: packaging signal of human immunodeficiency virus type 1
   6604..6967    +  CDS            HIV-1 gag (fragment): gag protein from human immunodeficiency virus 1; gag
   7113..7346    +  misc_feature   RRE: The Rev response element (RRE) of HIV-1 allows for Rev-dependent mRNA export from the nucleus to the cytoplasm.
   7723..7749    +  CDS            Rev (fragment): human immunodeficiency virus 1 (HIV-1) Rev protein; rev; enhances nuclear export of unspliced and incompletely spliced viral mRNAs
   7753..7993    +  promoter       U6 promoter: RNA polymerase III promoter for human U6 snRNA
   8023..8098    +  misc_RNA       gRNA scaffold: guide RNA scaffold for the Streptococcus pyogenes CRISPR/Cas9 system
   8154..8271    +  misc_feature   cPPT/CTS: central polypurine tract and central termination sequence of HIV-1
>Addgene plasmid #76723 | CIT gRNA (BRDN0001146852) | addgene full sequence | sequence record 186378 | Addgene Assembled Sequence
CCCGGGTGCAAAGATGGATAAAGTTTTAAACAGAGAGGAATCTTTGCAGCTAATGGACCTTCTAGGTCTT
GAAAGGAGTGGGAATTGGCTCCGGTGCCCGTCAGTGGGCAGAGCGCACATCGCCCACAGTCCCCGAGAAG
TTGGGGGGAGGGGTCGGCAATTGATCCGGTGCCTAGAGAAGGTGGCGCGGGGTAAACTGGGAAAGTGATG
TCGTGTACTGGCTCCGCCTTTTTCCCGAGGGTGGGGGAGAACCGTATATAAGTGCAGTAGTCGCCGTGAA
CGTTCTTTTTCGCAACGGGTTTGCCGCCAGAACACAGGTAAGTGCCGTGTGTGGTTCCCGCGGGCCTGGC
CTCTTTACGGGTTATGGCCCTTGCGTGCCTTGAATTACTTCCACCTGGCTGCAGTACGTGATTCTTGATC
CCGAGCTTCGGGTTGGAAGTGGGTGGGAGAGTTCGAGGCCTTGCGCTTAAGGAGCCCCTTCGCCTCGTGC
TTGAGTTGAGGCCTGGCCTGGGCGCTGGGGCCGCCGCGTGCGAATCTGGTGGCACCTTCGCGCCTGTCTC
GCTGCTTTCGATAAGTCTCTAGCCATTTAAAATTTTTGATGACCTGCTGCGACGCTTTTTTTCTGGCAAG
ATAGTCTTGTAAATGCGGGCCAAGATCTGCACACTGGTATTTCGGTTTTTGGGGCCGCGGGCGGCGACGG
GGCCCGTGCGTCCCAGCGCACATGTTCGGCGAGGCGGGGCCTGCGAGCGCGGCCACCGAGAATCGGACGG
GGGTAGTCTCAAGCTGGCCGGCCTGCTCTGGTGCCTGGCCTCGCGCCGCCGTGTATCGCCCCGCCCTGGG
CGGCAAGGCTGGCCCGGTCGGCACCAGTTGCGTGAGCGGAAAGATGGCCGCTTCCCGGCCCTGCTGCAGG
GAGCTCAAAATGGAGGACGCGGCGCTCGGGAGAGCGGGCGGGTGAGTCACCCACACAAAGGAAAAGGGCC
TTTCCGTCCTCAGCCGTCGCTTCATGTGACTCCACGGAGTACCGGGCGCCGTCCAGGCACCTCGATTAGT
TCTCGAGCTTTTGGAGTACGTCGTCTTTAGGTTGGGGGGAGGGGTTTTATGCGATGGAGTTTCCCCACAC
TGAGTGGGTGGAGACTGAAGTTAGGCCAGCTTGGCACTTGATGTAATTCTCCTTGGAATTTGCCCTTTTT
GAGTTTGGATCTTGGTTCATTCTCAAGCCTCAGACAGTGGTTCAAAGTTTTTTTCTTCCATTTCAGGTGT
CGTGACGTACGGCCACCATGACCGAGTACAAGCCCACGGTGCGCCTCGCCACCCGCGACGACGTCCCCAG
GGCCGTACGCACCCTCGCCGCCGCGTTCGCCGACTACCCCGCCACGCGCCACACCGTCGATCCGGACCGC
CACATCGAGCGGGTCACCGAGCTGCAAGAACTCTTCCTCACGCGCGTCGGGCTCGACATCGGCAAGGTGT
GGGTCGCGGACGACGGCGCCGCCGTGGCGGTCTGGACCACGCCGGAGAGCGTCGAAGCGGGGGCGGTGTT
CGCCGAGATCGGCCCGCGCATGGCCGAGTTGAGCGGTTCCCGGCTGGCCGCGCAGCAACAGATGGAAGGC
CTCCTGGCGCCGCACCGGCCCAAGGAGCCCGCGTGGTTCCTGGCCACCGTCGGAGTCTCGCCCGACCACC
AGGGCAAGGGTCTGGGCAGCGCCGTCGTGCTCCCCGGAGTGGAGGCGGCCGAGCGCGCCGGGGTGCCCGC
CTTCCTGGAGACCTCCGCGCCCCGCAACCTCCCCTTCTACGAGCGGCTCGGCTTCACCGTCACCGCCGAC
GTCGAGGTGCCCGAAGGACCGCGCACCTGGTGCATGACCCGCAAGCCCGGTGCCTGAACGCGTTAAGTCG
ACAATCAACCTCTGGATTACAAAATTTGTGAAAGATTGACTGGTATTCTTAACTATGTTGCTCCTTTTAC
GCTATGTGGATACGCTGCTTTAATGCCTTTGTATCATGCTATTGCTTCCCGTATGGCTTTCATTTTCTCC
TCCTTGTATAAATCCTGGTTGCTGTCTCTTTATGAGGAGTTGTGGCCCGTTGTCAGGCAACGTGGCGTGG
TGTGCACTGTGTTTGCTGACGCAACCCCCACTGGTTGGGGCATTGCCACCACCTGTCAGCTCCTTTCCGG
GACTTTCGCTTTCCCCCTCCCTATTGCCACGGCGGAACTCATCGCCGCCTGCCTTGCCCGCTGCTGGACA
GGGGCTCGGCTGTTGGGCACTGACAATTCCGTGGTGTTGTCGGGGAAATCATCGTCCTTTCCTTGGCTGC
TCGCCTGTGTTGCCACCTGGATTCTGCGCGGGACGTCCTTCTGCTACGTCCCTTCGGCCCTCAATCCAGC
GGACCTTCCTTCCCGCGGCCTGCTGCCGGCTCTGCGGCCTCTTCCGCGTCTTCGCCTTCGCCCTCAGACG
AGTCGGATCTCCCTTTGGGCCGCCTCCCCGCGTCGACTTTAAGACCAATGACTTACAAGGCAGCTGTAGA
TCTTAGCCACTTTTTAAAAGAAAAGGGGGGACTGGAAGGGCTAATTCACTCCCAACGAAGACAAGATCTG
CTTTTTGCTTGTACTGGGTCTCTCTGGTTAGACCAGATCTGAGCCTGGGAGCTCTCTGGCTAACTAGGGA
ACCCACTGCTTAAGCCTCAATAAAGCTTGCCTTGAGTGCTTCAAGTAGTGTGTGCCCGTCTGTTGTGTGA
CTCTGGTAACTAGAGATCCCTCAGACCCTTTTAGTCAGTGTGGAAAATCTCTAGCAGTACGTATAGTAGT
TCATGTCATCTTATTATTCAGTATTTATAACTTGCAAAGAAATGAATATCAGAGAGTGAGAGGAACTTGT
TTATTGCAGCTTATAATGGTTACAAATAAAGCAATAGCATCACAAATTTCACAAATAAAGCATTTTTTTC
ACTGCATTCTAGTTGTGGTTTGTCCAAACTCATCAATGTATCTTATCATGTCTGGCTCTAGCTATCCCGC
CCCTAACTCCGCCCATCCCGCCCCTAACTCCGCCCAGTTCCGCCCATTCTCCGCCCCATGGCTGACTAAT
TTTTTTTATTTATGCAGAGGCCGAGGCCGCCTCGGCCTCTGAGCTATTCCAGAAGTAGTGAGGAGGCTTT
TTTGGAGGCCTAGGGACGTACCCAATTCGCCCTATAGTGAGTCGTATTACGCGCGCTCACTGGCCGTCGT
TTTACAACGTCGTGACTGGGAAAACCCTGGCGTTACCCAACTTAATCGCCTTGCAGCACATCCCCCTTTC
GCCAGCTGGCGTAATAGCGAAGAGGCCCGCACCGATCGCCCTTCCCAACAGTTGCGCAGCCTGAATGGCG
AATGGG
[124 nt withheld, positions 3367-3490]
C
[91 nt withheld, positions 3492-3582]
A
[49 nt withheld, positions 3584-3632]
CCTTTGACGTTGGAGTCCACGTTCTTT
[37 nt withheld, positions 3660-3696]
ACCCTATCTCGGTCTATTCTTTTGATTTATAAGGGATTTTGCCGATTTCGGCCTATTGGTTAAAAAATGA
GCTGATTTAACAAAAATTTAACGCGAATTTTAACAAAATATTAACGCTTACAATTTAGGTGGCACTTTTC
GGGGAAATGTGCGCGGAACCCCTATTTGTTTATTTTTCTAAATACATTCAAATATGTATCCGCTCATGAG
ACAATAACCCTGATAAATGCTTCAATAATATTGAAAAAGGAAGAGTATGAGTATTCAACATTTCCGTGTC
GCCCTTATTCCCTTTTTTGCGGCATTTTGCCTTCCTGTTTTTGCTCACCCAGAAACGCTGGTGAAAGTAA
AAGATGCTGAAGATCAGTTGGGTGCACGAGTGGGTTACATCGAACTGGATCTCAACAGCGGTAAGATCCT
TGAGAGTTTTCGCCCCGAAGAACGTTTTCCAATGATGAGCACTTTTAAAGTTCTGCTATGTGGCGCGGTA
TTATCCCGTATTGACGCCGGGCAAGAGCAACTCGGTCGCCGCATACACTATTCTCAGAATGACTTGGTTG
AGTACTCACCAGTCACAGAAAAGCATCTTACGGATGGCATGACAGTAAGAGAATTATGCAGTGCTGCCAT
AACCATGAGTGATAACACTGCGGCCAACTTACTTCTGACAACGATCGGAGGACCGAAGGAGCTAACCGCT
TTTTTGCACAACATGGGGGATCATGTAACTCGCCTTGATCGTTGGGAACCGGAGCTGAATGAAGCCATAC
CAAACGACGAGCGTGACACCACGATGCCTGTAGCAATGGCAACAACGTTGCGCAAACTATTAACTGGCGA
ACTACTTACTCTAGCTTCCCGGCAACAATTAATAGACTGGATGGAGGCGGATAAAGTTGCAGGACCACTT
CTGCGCTCGGCCCTTCCGGCTGGCTGGTTTATTGCTGATAAATCTGGAGCCGGTGAGCGTGGGTCTCGCG
GTATCATTGCAGCACTGGGGCCAGATGGTAAGCCCTCCCGTATCGTAGTTATCTACACGACGGGGAGTCA
GGCAACTATGGATGAACGAAATAGACAGATCGCTGAGATAGGTGCCTCACTGATTAAGCATTGGTAACTG
TCAGACCAAGTTTACTCATATATACTTTAGATTGATTTAAAACTTCATTTTTAATTTAAAAGGATCTAGG
TGAAGATCCTTTTTGATAATCTCATGACCAAAATCCCTTAACGTGAGTTTTCGTTCCACTGAGCGTCAGA
CCCCGTAGAAAAGATCAAAGGATCTTCTTGAGATCCTTTTTTTCTGCGCGTAATCTGCTGCTTGCAAACA
AAAAAACCACCGCTACCAGCGGTGGTTTGTTTGCCGGATCAAGAGCTACCAACTCTTTTTCCGAAGGTAA
CTGGCTTCAGCAGAGCGCAGATACCAAATACTGTTCTTCTAGTGTAGCCGTAGTTAGGCCACCACTTCAA
GAACTCTGTAGCACCGCCTACATACCTCGCTCTGCTAATCCTGTTACCAGTGGCTGCTGCCAGTGGCGAT
AAGTCGTGTCTTACCGGGTTGGACTCAAGACGATAGTTACCGGATAAGGCGCAGCGGTCGGGCTGAACGG
GGGGTTCGTGCACACAGCCCAGCTTGGAGCGAACGACCTACACCGAACTGAGATACCTACAGCGTGAGCT
ATGAGAAAGCGCCACGCTTCCCGAAGGGAGAAAGGCGGACAGGTATCCGGTAAGCGGCAGGGTCGGAACA
GGAGAGCGCACGAGGGAGCTTCCAGGGGGAAACGCCTGGTATCTTTATAGTCCTGTCGGGTTTCGCCACC
TCTGACTTGAGCGTCGATTTTTGTGATGCTCGTCAGGGGGGCGGAGCCTATGGAAAAACGCCAGCAACGC
GGCCTTTTTACGGTTCCTGGCCTTTTGCTGGCCTTTTGCTCACATGTTCTTTCCTGCGTTATCCCCTGAT
TCTGTGGATAACCGTATTACCGCCTTTGAGTGAGCTGATACCGCTCGCCGCAGCCGAACGACCGAGCGCA
GCGAGTCAGTGAGCGAGGAAGCGGAAGAGCGCCCAATACGCAAACCGCCTCTCCCCGCGCGTTGGCCGAT
TCATTAATGCAGCTGGCACGACAGGTTTCCCGACTGGAAAGCGGGCAGTGAGCGCAACGCAATTAATGTG
AGTTAGCTCACTCATTAGGCACCCCAGGCTTTACACTTTATGCTTCCGGCTCGTATGTTGTGTGGAATTG
TGAGCGGATAACAATTTCACACAGGAAACAGCTATGACCATGATTACGCCAAGCGCGCAATTAACCCTCA
CTAAAGGGAACAAAAGCTGGAGCTGCAAGCTTAATGTAGTCTTATGCAATACTCTTGTAGTCTTGCAACA
TGGTAACGATGAGTTAGCAACATGCCTTACAAGGAGAGAAAAAGCACCGTGCATGCCGATTGGTGGAAGT
AAGGTGGTACGATCGTGCCTTATTAGGAAGGCAACAGACGGGTCTGACATGGATTGGACGAACCACTGAA
TTGCCGCATTGCAGAGATATTGTATTTAAGTGCCTAGCTCGATACATAAACGGGTCTCTCTGGTTAGACC
AGATCTGAGCCTGGGAGCTCTCTGGCTAACTAGGGAACCCACTGCTTAAGCCTCAATAAAGCTTGCCTTG
AGTGCTTCAAGTAGTGTGTGCCCGTCTGTTGTGTGACTCTGGTAACTAGAGATCCCTCAGACCCTTTTAG
TCAGTGTGGAAAATCTCTAGCAGTGGCGCCCGAACAGGGACTTGAAAGCGAAAGGGAAACCAGAGGAGCT
CTCTCGACGCAGGACTCGGCTTGCTGAAGCGCGCACGGCAAGAGGCGAGGGGCGGCGACTGGTGAGTACG
CCAAAAATTTTGACTAGCGGAGGCTAGAAGGAGAGAGATGGGTGCGAGAGCGTCAGTATTAAGCGGGGGA
GAATTAGATCGCGATGGGAAAAAATTCGGTTAAGGCCAGGGGGAAAGAAAAAATATAAATTAAAACATAT
AGTATGGGCAAGCAGGGAGCTAGAACGATTCGCAGTTAATCCTGGCCTGTTAGAAACATCAGAAGGCTGT
AGACAAATACTGGGACAGCTACAACCATCCCTTCAGACAGGATCAGAAGAACTTAGATCATTATATAATA
CAGTAGCAACCCTCTATTGTGTGCATCAAAGGATAGAGATAAAAGACACCAAGGAAGCTTTAGACAAGAT
AGAGGAAGAGCAAAACAAAAGTAAGACCACCGCACAGCAAGCGGCCGCTGATCTTCAGACCTGGAGGAGG
AGATATGAGGGACAATTGGAGAAGTGAATTATATAAATATAAAGTAGTAAAAATTGAACCATTAGGAGTA
GCACCCACCAAGGCAAAGAGAAGAGTGGTGCAGAGAGAAAAAAGAGCAGTGGGAATAGGAGCTTTGTTCC
TTGGGTTCTTGGGAGCAGCAGGAAGCACTATGGGCGCAGCGTCAATGACGCTGACGGTACAGGCCAGACA
ATTATTGTCTGGTATAGTGCAGCAGCAGAACAATTTGCTGAGGGCTATTGAGGCGCAACAGCATCTGTTG
CAACTCACAGTCTGGGGCATCAAGCAGCTCCAGGCAAGAATCCTGGCTGTGGAAAGATACCTAAAGGATC
AACAGCTCCTGGGGATTTGGGGTTGCTCTGGAAAACTCATTTGCACCACTGCTGTGCCTTGGAATGCTAG
TTGGAGTAATAAATCTCTGGAACAGATTTGGAATCACACGACCTGGATGGAGTGGGACAGAGAAATTAAC
AATTACACAAGCTTAATACACTCCTTAATTGAAGAATCGCAAAACCAGCAAGAAAAGAATGAACAAGAAT
TATTGGAATTAGATAAATGGGCAAGTTTGTGGAATTGGTTTAACATAACAAATTGGCTGTGGTATATAAA
ATTATTCATAATGATAGTAGGAGGCTTGGTAGGTTTAAGAATAGTTTTTGCTGTACTTTCTATAGTGAAT
AGAGTTAGGCAGGGATATTCACCATTATCGTTTCAGACCCACCTCCCAACCCCGAGGGGACCCAGAGAGG
GCCTATTTCCCATGATTCCTTCATATTTGCATATACGATACAAGGCTGTTAGAGAGATAATTAGAATTAA
TTTGACTGTAAACACAAAGATATTAGTACAAAATACGTGACGTAGAAAGTAATAATTTCTTGGGTAGTTT
GCAGTTTTAAAATTATGTTTTAAAATGGACTATCATATGCTTACCGTAACTTGAAAGTATTTCGATTTCT
TGGCTTTATATATCTTGTGGAAAGGACGAAACACCGCCAGCTTGATGTGTCCTGTGGTTTTAGAGCTAGA
AATAGCAAGTTAAAATAAGGCTAGTCCGTTATCAACTTGAAAAAGTGGCACCGAGTCGGTGCTTTTTTAA
GCTTGGCGTAACTAGATCTTGAGACAAATGGCAGTATTCATCCACAATTTTAAAAGAAAAGGGGGGATTG
GGGGGTACAGTGCAGGGGAAAGAATAGTAGACATAATAGCAACAGACATACAAACTAAAGAATTACAAAA
ACAAATTACAAAAATTCAAAATTTTCGGGTTTATTACAGGGACAGCAGAGATCCACTTTGGCGCCGGCTC
GAGGGGG
