>Addgene plasmid #76723 | CIT gRNA (BRDN0001146852) | depositor partial sequence | sequence record 144183 | Target Sequence
CCAGCTTGATGTGTCCTGTG
