>Addgene plasmid #76723 | CIT gRNA (BRDN0001146852) | addgene partial sequence | sequence record 186377 | hU6-F
TAGAAAGTAATAATTTCTTGGGTAGTTTGCAGTTTTAAAATTATGTTTTAAAATGGACTATCATATGCTT
ACCGTAACTTGAAAGTATTTCGATTTCTTGGCTTTATATATCTTGTGGAAAGGACGAAACACCGCCAGCT
TGATGTGTCCTGTGTTTTAGAGCTAGAAATAGCAAGTTAAAATAAGGCTAGTCCGTTATCAACTTGAAAA
AGTGGCACCGAGTCGGTGCTTTTTTAAGCTTGGCGTAACTAGATCTTGAGACAAATGGCAGTATTCATCC
ACAATTTTAAAAGAAAAGGGGGGATTGGGGGGTACAGTGCAGGGGAAAGAATAGTAGACATAATAGCAAC
AGACATACAAACTAAAGAATTACAAAAACAAATTACAAAAATTCAAAATTTTCGGGTTTATTACAGGGAC
AGCAGAGATCCACTTTGGCGCCGGCTCGAGGGGGCCCGGGTGCAAAGATGGATAAAGTTTTAAACAGAGA
GGAATCTTTGCAGCTAATGGACCTTCTAGGTCTTGAAAGGAGTGGGAATTGGCTCCGGTGCCCGTCAGTG
GGCAGAGCGC
